Addgene plasmid #55907: mRuby2-Myotilin-C-14
Purpose: Localization: Cytoskeleton, Excitation: 559, Emission: 600
Depositing lab: Michael Davidson. Depositing organization: Florida State University, Tallahassee. Publication: Improving FRET dynamic range with bright green and red fluorescent proteins. Lam AJ, St-Pierre F, Gong Y, Marshall JD, Cranfill PJ, Baird MA, McKeown MR, Wiedenmann J, Davidson MW, Schnitzer MJ, Tsien RY, Lin MZ. Nat Methods. 2012 Sep 9. doi: 10.1038/nmeth.2171. PubMed 22961245.
Backbone
  Vector backbone: mRuby2-C1
  Backbone size w/o insert (bp): 4750
  Vector type: Mammalian Expression
  Selectable markers: Neomycin (select with G418)
Growth in bacteria
  Bacterial resistance: Kanamycin, 50 μg/mL
  Growth temperature: 37°C
  Growth strain: DH5alpha
  Copy number: High Copy
Gene/Insert
  Gene/Insert name: Myotilin (alt name: NM_006790.1)
  Species: H. sapiens (human)
  Entrez Gene: MYOT
  Promoter: CMV
  Tag / fusion protein: mRuby2 (N terminal on backbone)
  Cloning method: Unknown
  Sequencing primers: 5′ CMV-F; 3′ SV40pA-R
Terms and licenses: Academic/Nonprofit Terms; Industry Terms
Depositor comments: . Excitation = 559; Emission = 600
How to cite: mRuby2-Myotilin-C-14 was a gift from Michael Davidson (Addgene plasmid # 55907 ; http://n2t.net/addgene:55907 ; RRID:Addgene_55907)
