[The description below was written by a language model from this plasmid's Addgene catalogue record and pLannotate feature annotations shown in this document.]
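Description:
mRuby2-Myotilin-C-14 is a mammalian expression plasmid built on the mRuby2-C1 backbone, a C1-style fluorescent protein fusion vector. It encodes human myotilin (MYOT) fused at its N terminus to the red fluorescent protein mRuby2. The sequenced record is 5,936 nt. In bacteria the plasmid replicates from a high-copy ColE1/pUC-type origin and is selected with kanamycin. An f1 phage origin is also present. A single NeoR/KanR gene, the Tn5 aminoglycoside phosphotransferase, provides selection in both hosts. It sits downstream of tandem bacterial (bla) and SV40 early promoters and is terminated by the HSV TK polyadenylation signal, so it confers kanamycin resistance in E. coli and G418 resistance in transfected mammalian cells. The short ble, SV40 large T antigen and bGH poly(A) fragments in the annotation appear to be partial matches to backbone sequence rather than functional elements.

The expression cassette is driven by the human cytomegalovirus immediate early promoter with a fragment of its enhancer. This is followed by the mRuby2 coding sequence, a short gap consistent with a linker, the MYOT open reading frame, and the SV40 polyadenylation signal. The "14" in the name may refer to the linker length, although the record does not say so. Myotilin is a component of actin cross-linking complexes involved in myofibril assembly and stability at the Z lines of muscle cells. The fusion therefore serves as a red fluorescent marker of cytoskeletal structures, which is the localization listed in the record. mRuby2 is a constitutively fluorescent protein derived from Entacmaea quadricolor, with excitation at 559 nm and emission at 600 nm, and was described in work on improved green and red proteins for FRET. The plasmid is typically used for transient or stable expression in mammalian cells to image myotilin localization by fluorescence microscopy.
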