Features (pLannotate 1.2.2; 14 found; start..end, strand, type, name):
     25..613     +  rep_origin     ori: high-copy-number ColE1/pMB1/pBR322/pUC origin of replication
    801..898     +  enhancer       CMV enhancer (fragment): human cytomegalovirus immediate early enhancer; contains an 18-bp deletion relative to the standard CMV enhancer
    899..1102    +  promoter       CMV promoter: human cytomegalovirus (CMV) immediate early promoter
   1147..1857    +  CDS            mRuby2: mRuby2 is a basic (constitutively fluorescent) red fluorescent protein published in 2012, derived from Entacmaea quadricolor. It has moderate acid sensitivity.
   1900..3390    +  CDS            MYOT: MYOTI_HUMAN - Also known as TTID. Experimental evidence at protein level: Swiss-Prot protein existence level 1. Component of a complex of multiple actin cross-linking proteins. Involved in the control of myofibril assembly and stability at the Z lines in muscle cells. From Homo sapiens (Human).
   3416..3500    +  CDS            large T antigen (fragment): large T antigen from SV40 (simian virus 40)
   3523..3644    +  polyA_signal   SV40 poly(A) signal: SV40 polyadenylation signal
   3678..4106    -  rep_origin     f1 ori (sequence partly withheld): f1 bacteriophage origin of replication; arrow indicates direction of (+) strand synthesis
   4133..4237    +  promoter       AmpR promoter: bla
   4306..4516    +  promoter       SV40 promoter: SV40 early promoter
   4559..5353    +  CDS            NeoR/KanR: aminoglycoside phosphotransferase from Tn5; aph(3')-II (or nptII); confers resistance to neomycin, kanamycin, and G418 (Geneticin®)
   5374..5526    +  CDS            ble (fragment): BLE_KLEPN - Experimental evidence at protein level: Swiss-Prot protein existence level 1. Binding protein with a strong affinity to the bleomycin family of antibiotics. Binds to CL990; an antimitotic-antibiotic compound. From Klebsiella pneumoniae.
   5585..5632    +  polyA_signal   HSV TK poly(A) signal: herpes simplex virus thymidine kinase polyadenylation signal (Cole and Stacy, 1985)
   5723..5739    -  polyA_signal   bGH poly(A) signal (fragment): bovine growth hormone polyadenylation signal
>Addgene plasmid #55907 | mRuby2-Myotilin-C-14 | addgene full sequence | sequence record 275041 | Addgene NGS Result
CGTAGAAAAGATCAAAGGATCTTCTTGAGATCCTTTTTTTCTGCGCGTAATCTGCTGCTTGCAAACAAAA
AAACCACCGCTACCAGCGGTGGTTTGTTTGCCGGATCAAGAGCTACCAACTCTTTTTCCGAAGGTAACTG
GCTTCAGCAGAGCGCAGATACCAAATACTGTTCTTCTAGTGTAGCCGTAGTTAGGCCACCACTTCAAGAA
CTCTGTAGCACCGCCTACATACCTCGCTCTGCTAATCCTGTTACCAGTGGCTGCTGCCAGTGGCGATAAG
TCGTGTCTTACCGGGTTGGACTCAAGACGATAGTTACCGGATAAGGCGCAGCGGTCGGGCTGAACGGGGG
GTTCGTGCACACAGCCCAGCTTGGAGCGAACGACCTACACCGAACTGAGATACCTACAGCGTGAGCTATG
AGAAAGCGCCACGCTTCCCGAAGGGAGAAAGGCGGACAGGTATCCGGTAAGCGGCAGGGTCGGAACAGGA
GAGCGCACGAGGGAGCTTCCAGGGGGAAACGCCTGGTATCTTTATAGTCCTGTCGGGTTTCGCCACCTCT
GACTTGAGCGTCGATTTTTGTGATGCTCGTCAGGGGGGCGGAGCCTATGGAAAAACGCCAGCAACGCGGC
CTTTTTACGGTTCCTGGCCTTTTGCTGGCCTTTTGCTCACATGTTCTTTCCTGCGTTATCCCCTGATTCT
GTGGATAACCGTATTACCGCCATGCATTAGTTATTAATAGTAATCAATTACGGGGTCATTAGTTCATAGC
CCATATATGGAGTTCCGCGTTACATAACTTACGGTAAATGGCCCGCCTGGCATTATGCCCAGTACATGAC
CTTATGGGACTTTCCTACTTGGCAGTACATCTACGTATTAGTCATCGCTATTACCATGGTGATGCGGTTT
TGGCAGTACATCAATGGGCGTGGATAGCGGTTTGACTCACGGGGATTTCCAAGTCTCCACCCCATTGACG
TCAATGGGAGTTTGTTTTGGCACCAAAATCAACGGGACTTTCCAAAATGTCGTAACAACTCCGCCCCATT
GACGCAAATGGGCGGTAGGCGTGTACGGTGGGAGGTCTATATAAGCAGAGCTGGTTTAGTGAACCGTCAG
ATCCGCTAGCGCTACCGGTCGCCACCATGGTGTCTAAGGGCGAAGAGCTGATCAAGGAAAATATGCGTAT
GAAGGTGGTCATGGAAGGTTCGGTCAACGGCCACCAATTCAAATGCACAGGTGAAGGAGAAGGCAATCCG
TACATGGGAACTCAAACCATGAGGATCAAAGTCATCGAGGGAGGACCCCTGCCATTTGCCTTTGACATTC
TTGCCACGTCGTTCATGTATGGCAGCCGTACTTTTATCAAGTACCCGAAAGGCATTCCTGATTTCTTTAA
ACAGTCCTTTCCTGAGGGTTTTACTTGGGAAAGAGTTACGAGATACGAAGATGGTGGAGTCGTCACCGTC
ATGCAGGACACCAGCCTTGAGGATGGCTGTCTCGTTTACCACGTCCAAGTCAGAGGGGTAAACTTTCCCT
CCAATGGTCCCGTGATGCAGAAGAAGACCAAGGGTTGGGAGCCTAATACAGAGATGATGTATCCAGCAGA
TGGTGGTCTGAGGGGATACACTCATATGGCACTGAAAGTTGATGGTGGTGGCCATCTGTCTTGCTCTTTC
GTAACAACTTACAGGTCAAAAAAGACCGTCGGGAACATCAAGATGCCCGGTATCCATGCCGTTGATCACC
GCCTGGAAAGGTTAGAGGAAAGTGACAATGAAATGTTCGTAGTACAACGCGAACACGCAGTTGCCAAGTT
CGCCGGGCTTGGTGGTGGGATGGACGAGCTGTACAAGTCCGGAAGTGCTGGGAGCGCAAGCGGAAGCGGA
GGCTCCGGTTTTAACTACGAACGTCCAAAACACTTCATCCAGTCCCAAAACCCATGTGGCTCCAGATTGC
AGCCTCCTGGACCAGAAACCTCCAGCTTCTCTAGCCAGACCAAACAGTCTTCCATTATCATCCAGCCCCG
CCAGTGTACAGAGCAAAGATTTTCTGCCTCCTCAACACTGAGCTCTCACATCACCATGTCCTCCTCTGCT
TTCCCTGCTTCTCCCCAGCAGCATGCTGGCTCCAACCCAGGCCAAAGGGTTACAACCACCTATAACCAGT
CCCCAGCCAGCTTCCTCAGCTCCATATTACCATCACAGCCTGATTACAATAGCAGTAAAATCCCTTCCGC
TATGGATTCCAACTATCAACAGTCCTCAGCTGGCCAACCTATAAATGCAAAGCCATCCCAAACTGCAAAT
GCTAAGCCCATACCAAGAACTCCTGATCATGAAATACAAGGATCAAAAGAAGCTTTGATTCAAGATTTGG
AAAGAAAGCTGAAATGCAAGGACACCCTTCTTCATAATGGAAATCAACGTCTAACATATGAAGAGAAGAT
GGCTCGCAGATTGCTAGGACCACAGAATGCAGCTGCTGTGTTTCAAGCTCAGGATGACAGTGGTGCACAA
GACTCGCAGCAACACAACTCAGAACATGCGCGACTGCAAGTTCCTACATCACAAGTAAGAAGTAGATCAA
CCTCAAGGGGAGATGTGAATGATCAGGATGCAATCCAGGAGAAATTTTACCCACCACGTTTCATTCAAGT
GCCAGAGAACATGTCGATTGATGAAGGAAGATTCTGCAGAATGGACTTCAAAGTGAGTGGACTGCCAGCT
CCTGATGTGTCATGGTATCTAAATGGAAGAACAGTTCAATCAGATGATTTGCACAAAATGATAGTGTCTG
AGAAGGGTCTTCATTCACTCATCTTTGAAGTAGTCAGAGCTTCAGATGCAGGGGCTTATGCATGTGTTGC
CAAGAATAGAGCAGGAGAAGCCACCTTCACTGTGCAGCTGGATGTCCTTGCAAAAGAACATAAAAGAGCA
CCAATGTTTATCTACAAACCACAGAGCAAAAAAGTTTTAGAGGGAGATTCAGTGAAACTAGAATGCCAGA
TCTCGGCTATACCTCCACCAAAGCTTTTCTGGAAAAGAAATAATGAAATGGTACAATTCAACACTGACCG
AATAAGCTTATATCAAGATAACACTGGAAGAGTTACTTTACTGATAAAAGATGTAAACAAGAAAGATGCT
GGGTGGTATACTGTGTCAGCAGTTAATGAAGCTGGAGTGACTACATGTAACACAAGATTAGACGTTACGG
CACGTCCAAACCAAACTCTTCCAGCTCCTAAGCAGTTACGGGTTCGACCAACATTCAGCAAATATTTAGC
ACTTAATGGGAAAGGTTTGAATGTAAAACAAGCTTTTAACCCAGAAGGAGAATTTCAGCGTTTGGCAGCT
CAATCTGGACTCTATGAAAGTGAAGAACTTTAAGGATCCACCGGATCTAGATAACTGATCATAATCAGCC
ATACCACATTTGTAGAGGTTTTACTTGCTTTAAAAAACCTCCCACACCTCCCCCTGAACCTGAAACATAA
AATGAATGCAATTGTTGTTGTTAACTTGTTTATTGCAGCTTATAATGGTTACAAATAAAGCAATAGCATC
ACAAATTTCACAAATAAAGCATTTTTTTCACTGCATTCTAGTTGTGGTTTGTCCAAACTCATCAATGTAT
CTTAAGGCGTAAATTGTAAGCGTTAATATTTTGTTAAAATTCGCGTTAAATTTTTGTTAAATCAGCTCAT
TTTTTAACCAATAGGCCGAAATCGGCAAAATCCCTTATAAATCAAAAGAATAGACCGAGATAGGGT
[37 nt withheld, positions 3777-3813]
AAAGAACGTGGACTCCAACGTCAAAGG
[49 nt withheld, positions 3841-3889]
T
[91 nt withheld, positions 3891-3981]
G
[124 nt withheld, positions 3983-4106]
CAGGTGGCACTTTTCGGGGAAATGTGCGCGGAACCCCTATTTGTTTATTTTTCTAAATACATTCAAATAT
GTATCCGCTCATGAGACAATAACCCTGATAAATGCTTCAATAATATTGAAAAAGGAAGAGTCCTGAGGCG
GAAAGAACCAGCTGTGGAATGTGTGTCAGTTAGGGTGTGGAAAGTCCCCAGGCTCCCCAGCAGGCAGAAG
TATGCAAAGCATGCATCTCAATTAGTCAGCAACCATAGTCCCGCCCCTAACTCCGCCCATCCCGCCCCTA
ACTCCGCCCAGTTCCGCCCATTCTCCGCCCCATGGCTGACTAATTTTTTTTATTTATGCAGAGGCCGAGG
CCGCCTCGGCCTCTGAGCTATTCCAGAAGTAGTGAGGAGGCTTTTTTGGAGGCCTAGGCTTTTGCAAAGA
TCGATCAAGAGACAGGATGAGGATCGTTTCGCATGATTGAACAAGATGGATTGCACGCAGGTTCTCCGGC
CGCTTGGGTGGAGAGGCTATTCGGCTATGACTGGGCACAACAGACAATCGGCTGCTCTGATGCCGCCGTG
TTCCGGCTGTCAGCGCAGGGGCGCCCGGTTCTTTTTGTCAAGACCGACCTGTCCGGTGCCCTGAATGAAC
TGCAAGACGAGGCAGCGCGGCTATCGTGGCTGGCCACGACGGGCGTTCCTTGCGCAGCTGTGCTCGACGT
TGTCACTGAAGCGGGAAGGGACTGGCTGCTATTGGGCGAAGTGCCGGGGCAGGATCTCCTGTCATCTCAC
CTTGCTCCTGCCGAGAAAGTATCCATCATGGCTGATGCAATGCGGCGGCTGCATACGCTTGATCCGGCTA
CCTGCCCATTCGACCACCAAGCGAAACATCGCATCGAGCGAGCACGTACTCGGATGGAAGCCGGTCTTGT
CGATCAGGATGATCTGGACGAAGAGCATCAGGGGCTCGCGCCAGCCGAACTGTTCGCCAGGCTCAAGGCG
AGCATGCCCGACGGCGAGGATCTCGTCGTGACCCATGGCGATGCCTGCTTGCCGAATATCATGGTGGAAA
ATGGCCGCTTTTCTGGATTCATCGACTGTGGCCGGCTGGGTGTGGCGGACCGCTATCAGGACATAGCGTT
GGCTACCCGTGATATTGCTGAAGAGCTTGGCGGCGAATGGGCTGACCGCTTCCTCGTGCTTTACGGTATC
GCCGCTCCCGATTCGCAGCGCATCGCCTTCTATCGCCTTCTTGACGAGTTCTTCTGAGCGGGACTCTGGG
GTTCGAAATGACCGACCAAGCGACGCCCAACCTGCCATCACGAGATTTCGATTCCACCGCCGCCTTCTAT
GAAAGGTTGGGCTTCGGAATCGTTTTCCGGGACGCCGGCTGGATGATCCTCCAGCGCGGGGATCTCATGC
TGGAGTTCTTCGCCCACCCTAGGGGGAGGCTAACTGAAACACGGAAGGAGACAATACCGGAAGGAACCCG
CGCTATGACGGCAATAAAAAGACAGAATAAAACGCACGGTGTTGGGTCGTTTGTTCATAAACGCGGGGTT
CGGTCCCAGGGCTGGCACTCTGTCGATACCCCACCGAGACCCCATTGGGGCCAATACGCCCGCGTTTCTT
CCTTTTCCCCACCCCACCCCCCAAGTTCGGGTGAAGGCCCAGGGCTCGCAGCCAACGTCGGGGCGGCAGG
CCCTGCCATAGCCTCAGGTTACTCATATATACTTTAGATTGATTTAAAACTTCATTTTTAATTTAAAAGG
ATCTAGGTGAAGATCCTTTTTGATAATCTCATGACCAAAATCCCTTAACGTGAGTTTTCGTTCCACTGAG
CGTCAGACCC
