>Addgene plasmid #55907 | mRuby2-Myotilin-C-14 | depositor partial sequence | sequence record 86813 | insert sequence
CGTCAGATCCGCTAGCGCTACCGGTCGCCACCATGGTGTCTAAGGGCGAAGAGCTGATCAAGGAAAATAT
GCGTATGAAGGTGGTCATGGAAGGTTCGGTCAACGGCCACCAATTCAAATGCACAGGTGAAGGAGAAGGC
AATCCGTACATGGGAACTCAAACCATGAGGATCAAAGTCATCGAGGGAGGACCCCTGCCATTTGCCTTTG
ACATTCTTGCCACGTCGTTCATGTATGGCAGCCGTACTTTTATCAAGTACCCGAAAGGCATTCCTGATTT
CTTTAAACAGTCCTTTCCTGAGGGTTTTACTTGGGAAAGAGTTACGAGATACGAAGATGGTGGAGTCGTC
ACCGTCATGCAGGACACCAGCCTTGAGGATGGCTGTCTCGTTTACCACGTCCAAGTCAGAGGGGTAAACT
TTCCCTCCAATGGTCCCGTGATGCAGAAGAAGACCAAGGGTTGGGAGCCTAATACAGAGATGATGTATCC
AGCAGATGGTGGTCTGAGGGGATACACTCATATGGCACTGAAAGTTGATGGTGGTGGCCATCTGTCTTGC
TCTTTCGTAACAACTTACAGGTCAAAAAAGACCGTCGGGAACATCAAGATGCCCGGTATCCATGCCGTTG
ATCACCGCCTGGAAAGGTTAGAGGAAAGTGACAATGAAATGTTCGTAGTACAACGCGAACACGCAGTTGC
CAAGTTCGCCGGGCTTGGTGGTGGGATGGACGAGCTGTACAAGTCCGGAAGTGCTGGGAGCGCAAGCGGA
AGCGGAGGCTCCGGTTTTAACTACGAACGTCCAAAACACTTCATCCAGTCCCAAAACCCATGTGGCTCCA
GATTGCAGCCTCCTGGACCAGAAACCTCCAGCTTCTCTAGCCAGACCAAACAGTCTTCCATTATCATCCA
GCCCCGCCAGTGTACAGAGCAAAGATTTTCTGCCTCCTCAACACTGAGCTCTCACATCACCATGTCCTCC
TCTGCTTTCCCTGCTTCTCCCCAGCAGCATGCTGGCTCCAACCCAGGCCAAAGGGTTACAACCACCTATA
ACCAGTCCCCAGCCAGCTTCCTCAGCTCCATATTACCATCACAGCCTGATTACAATAGCAGTAAAATCCC
TTCCGCTATGGATTCCAACTATCAACAGTCCTCAGCTGGCCAACCTATAAATGCAAAGCCATCCCAAACT
GCAAATGCTAAGCCCATACCAAGAACTCCTGATCATGAAATACAAGGATCAAAAGAAGCTTTGATTCAAG
ATTTGGAAAGAAAGCTGAAATGCAAGGACACCCTTCTTCATAATGGAAATCAACGTCTAACATATGAAGA
GAAGATGGCTCGCAGATTGCTAGGACCACAGAATGCAGCTGCTGTGTTTCAAGCTCAGGATGACAGTGGT
GCACAAGACTCGCAGCAACACAACTCAGAACATGCGCGACTGCAAGTTCCTACATCACAAGTAAGAAGTA
GATCAACCTCAAGGGGAGATGTGAATGATCAGGATGCAATCCAGGAGAAATTTTACCCACCACGTTTCAT
TCAAGTGCCAGAGAACATGTCGATTGATGAAGGAAGATTCTGCAGAATGGACTTCAAAGTGAGTGGACTG
CCAGCTCCTGATGTGTCATGGTATCTAAATGGAAGAACAGTTCAATCAGATGATTTGCACAAAATGATAG
TGTCTGAGAAGGGTCTTCATTCACTCATCTTTGAAGTAGTCAGAGCTTCAGATGCAGGGGCTTATGCATG
TGTTGCCAAGAATAGAGCAGGAGAAGCCACCTTCACTGTGCAGCTGGATGTCCTTGCAAAAGAACATAAA
AGAGCACCAATGTTTATCTACAAACCACAGAGCAAAAAAGTTTTAGAGGGAGATTCAGTGAAACTAGAAT
GCCAGATCTCGGCTATACCTCCACCAAAGCTTTTCTGGAAAAGAAATAATGAAATGGTACAATTCAACAC
TGACCGAATAAGCTTATATCAAGATAACACTGGAAGAGTTACTTTACTGATAAAAGATGTAAACAAGAAA
GATGCTGGGTGGTATACTGTGTCAGCAGTTAATGAAGCTGGAGTGACTACATGTAACACAAGATTAGACG
TTACGGCACGTCCAAACCAAACTCTTCCAGCTCCTAAGCAGTTACGGGTTCGACCAACATTCAGCAAATA
TTTAGCACTTAATGGGAAAGGTTTGAATGTAAAACAAGCTTTTAACCCAGAAGGAGAATTTCAGCGTTTG
GCAGCTCAATCTGGACTCTATGAAAGTGAAGAACTTTAAGGATCCACCGGATCTAGATAACTGATCATAA
TCA
